>Addgene plasmid #141668 | TFORF0699 | addgene full sequence | sequence record 408883 | Addgene NGS Result
AGGGAACAAAAGCTGGAGCTGCAAGCTTAATGTAGTCTTATGCAATACTCTTGTAGTCTTGCAACATGGT
AACGATGAGTTAGCAACATGCCTTACAAGGAGAGAAAAAGCACCGTGCATGCCGATTGGTGGAAGTAAGG
TGGTACGATCGTGCCTTATTAGGAAGGCAACAGACGGGTCTGACATGGATTGGACGAACCACTGAATTGC
CGCATTGCAGAGATATTGTATTTAAGTGCCTAGCTCGATACATAAACGGGTCTCTCTGGTTAGACCAGAT
CTGAGCCTGGGAGCTCTCTGGCTAACTAGGGAACCCACTGCTTAAGCCTCAATAAAGCTTGCCTTGAGTG
CTTCAAGTAGTGTGTGCCCGTCTGTTGTGTGACTCTGGTAACTAGAGATCCCTCAGACCCTTTTAGTCAG
TGTGGAAAATCTCTAGCAGTGGCGCCCGAACAGGGACTTGAAAGCGAAAGGGAAACCAGAGGAGCTCTCT
CGACGCAGGACTCGGCTTGCTGAAGCGCGCACGGCAAGAGGCGAGGGGCGGCGACTGGTGAGTACGCCAA
AAATTTTGACTAGCGGAGGCTAGAAGGAGAGAGATGGGTGCGAGAGCGTCAGTATTAAGCGGGGGAGAAT
TAGATCGCGATGGGAAAAAATTCGGTTAAGGCCAGGGGGAAAGAAAAAATATAAATTAAAACATATAGTA
TGGGCAAGCAGGGAGCTAGAACGATTCGCAGTTAATCCTGGCCTGTTAGAAACATCAGAAGGCTGTAGAC
AAATACTGGGACAGCTACAACCATCCCTTCAGACAGGATCAGAAGAACTTAGATCATTATATAATACAGT
AGCAACCCTCTATTGTGTGCATCAAAGGATAGAGATAAAAGACACCAAGGAAGCTTTAGACAAGATAGAG
GAAGAGCAAAACAAAAGTAAGACCACCGCACAGCAAGCGGCCGCTGATCTTCAGACCTGGAGGAGGAGAT
ATGAGGGACAATTGGAGAAGTGAATTATATAAATATAAAGTAGTAAAAATTGAACCATTAGGAGTAGCAC
CCACCAAGGCAAAGAGAAGAGTGGTGCAGAGAGAAAAAAGAGCAGTGGGAATAGGAGCTTTGTTCCTTGG
GTTCTTGGGAGCAGCAGGAAGCACTATGGGCGCAGCGTCAATGACGCTGACGGTACAGGCCAGACAATTA
TTGTCTGGTATAGTGCAGCAGCAGAACAATTTGCTGAGGGCTATTGAGGCGCAACAGCATCTGTTGCAAC
TCACAGTCTGGGGCATCAAGCAGCTCCAGGCAAGAATCCTGGCTGTGGAAAGATACCTAAAGGATCAACA
GCTCCTGGGGATTTGGGGTTGCTCTGGAAAACTCATTTGCACCACTGCTGTGCCTTGGAATGCTAGTTGG
AGTAATAAATCTCTGGAACAGATTTGGAATCACACGACCTGGATGGAGTGGGACAGAGAAATTAACAATT
ACACAAGCTTAATACACTCCTTAATTGAAGAATCGCAAAACCAGCAAGAAAAGAATGAACAAGAATTATT
GGAATTAGATAAATGGGCAAGTTTGTGGAATTGGTTTAACATAACAAATTGGCTGTGGTATATAAAATTA
TTCATAATGATAGTAGGAGGCTTGGTAGGTTTAAGAATAGTTTTTGCTGTACTTTCTATAGTGAATAGAG
TTAGGCAGGGATATTCACCATTATCGTTTCAGACCCACCTCCCAACCCCGAGGGGACCCATGCATTGCAT
CTCAATTAGTCAGCAACCAGGTGTGGAAAGTCCCCAGGCTCCCCAGCAGGCAGAAGTATGCAAAGCATGC
GTCTCAATTAGTCAGCAACCATAGTCCCGCCCCTAACTCCGCCCATCCCGCCCCTAACTCCGCCCAGTTC
CGCCCATTCTCCGCCCCATGGCTGACTAATTTTTTTTATTTATGCAGAGGCCGAGGCCGCCTCGGCCTCT
GAGCTATTCCAGAAGTAGTGAGGAGGCTTTTTTGGAGGCCTAGGCTTTTGCAAAAAGCTTTCTAGAGGTA
CCACCGGAGCTTACCATGACCGAGTACAAGCCCACGGTGCGCCTCGCCACCCGCGACGACGTCCCCAGGG
CCGTACGCACCCTCGCCGCCGCGTTCGCCGACTACCCCGCCACGCGCCACACCGTCGATCCGGACCGCCA
CATCGAGCGGGTCACCGAGCTGCAAGAACTCTTCCTCACGCGCGTCGGGCTCGACATCGGCAAGGTGTGG
GTCGCGGACGACGGCGCCGCCGTGGCGGTCTGGACCACGCCGGAGAGCGTCGAAGCGGGGGCGGTGTTCG
CCGAGATCGGCCCGCGCATGGCCGAGTTGAGCGGTTCCCGGCTGGCCGCGCAGCAACAGATGGAAGGCCT
CCTGGCGCCGCACCGGCCCAAGGAGCCCGCGTGGTTCCTGGCCACCGTCGGCGTCTCGCCCGACCACCAG
GGCAAGGGTCTGGGCAGCGCCGTCGTGCTCCCCGGAGTGGAGGCGGCCGAGCGCGCCGGGGTGCCCGCCT
TCCTGGAGACCTCCGCGCCCCGCAACCTCCCCTTCTACGAGCGGCTCGGCTTCACCGTCACCGCCGACGT
CGAGGTGCCCGAAGGACCGCGCACCTGGTGCATGACCCGCAAGCCCGGTGCCAGTTAACGAATTCTAGAT
CTTGAGACAAATGGCAGTATTCATCCACAATTTTAAAAGAAAAGGGGGGATTGGGGGGTACAGTGCAGGG
GAAAGAATAGTAGACATAATAGCAACAGACATACAAACTAAAGAATTACAAAAACAAATTACAAAAATTC
AAAATTTTCGGGTTTATTACAGGGACAGCAGAGATCCACTTTGGCGCCGGCTCGAGGCCTGCAGGTGCAA
AGATGGATAAAGTTTTAAACAGAGAGGAATCTTTGCAGCTAATGGACCTTCTAGGTCTTGAAAGGAGTGG
GAATTGGCTCCGGTGCCCGTCAGTGGGCAGAGCGCACATCGCCCACAGTCCCCGAGAAGTTGGGGGGAGG
GGTCGGCAATTGAACCGGTGCCTAGAGAAGGTGGCGCGGGGTAAACTGGGAAAGTGATGTCGTGTACTGG
CTCCGCCTTTTTCCCGAGGGTGGGGGAGAACCGTATATAAGTGCAGTAGTCGCCGTGAACGTTCTTTTTC
GCAACGGGTTTGCCGCCAGAACACAGGTAAGTGCCGTGTGTGGTTCCCGCGGGCCTGGCCTCTTTACGGG
TTATGGCCCTTGCGTGCCTTGAATTACTTCCACCTGGCTGCAGTACGTGATTCTTGATCCCGAGCTTCGG
GTTGGAAGTGGGTGGGAGAGTTCGAGGCCTTGCGCTTAAGGAGCCCCTTCGCCTCGTGCTTGAGTTGAGG
CCTGGCCTGGGCGCTGGGGCCGCCGCGTGCGAATCTGGTGGCACCTTCGCGCCTGTCTCGCTGCTTTCGA
TAAGTCTCTAGCCATTTAAAATTTTTGATGACCTGCTGCGACGCTTTTTTTCTGGCAAGATAGTCTTGTA
AATGCGGGCCAAGATCTGCACACTGGTATTTCGGTTTTTGGGGCCGCGGGCGGCGACGGGGCCCGTGCGT
CCCAGCGCACATGTTCGGCGAGGCGGGGCCTGCGAGCGCGGCCACCGAGAATCGGACGGGGGTAGTCTCA
AGCTGGCCGGCCTGCTCTGGTGCCTGGCCTCGCGCCGCCGTGTATCGCCCCGCCCTGGGCGGCAAGGCTG
GCCCGGTCGGCACCAGTTGCGTGAGCGGAAAGATGGCCGCTTCCCGGCCCTGCTGCAGGGAGCTCAAAAT
GGAGGACGCGGCGCTCGGGAGAGCGGGCGGGTGAGTCACCCACACAAAGGAAAAGGGCCTTTCCGTCCTC
AGCCGTCGCTTCATGTGACTCCACGGAGTACCGGGCGCCGTCCAGGCACCTCGATTAGTTCTCGAGCTTT
TGGAGTACGTCGTCTTTAGGTTGGGGGGAGGGGTTTTATGCGATGGAGTTTCCCCACACTGAGTGGGTGG
AGACTGAAGTTAGGCCAGCTTGGCACTTGATGTAATTCTCCTTGGAATTTGCCCTTTTTGAGTTTGGATC
TTGGTTCATTCTCAAGCCTCAGACAGTGGTTCAAAGTTTTTTTCTTCCATTTCAGGTGTCGTGAGGCTAG
CACCGCCACCATGGCTCCTGTGGGCAAGAGAATAGGTGGTTTGGGGGACACACGGGTTGGAGGCCCGTGC
ATATCCCAGCAGCACGAGTCTCTGGAAAAAGACAACCTCGCCCTGCGGAAGGAGATCCAGTCCCTGCAGG
CCGAGCTGGCGTGGTGGAGCCGGACCCTGCACGTGCATGAGCGCCTGTGCCCCATGGATTGTGCCTCCTG
CTCAGCTCCAGGGCTCCTGGGCTGCTGGGACCAGGCTGAGGGGCTCCTGGGCCCTGGCCCACAGGGACAA
CATGGCTGCCGGGAGCAGCTGGAGCTGTTCCAGACCCCGGGTTCCTGTTACCCAGCTCAGCCGCTCTCTC
CAGGTCCACAGCCTCATGATTCTCCCAGCCTCCTCCAGTGCCCCCTGCCCTCACTGTCCCTTGGCCCCGC
TGTGGTTGCTGAACCTCCTGTCCAGCTGTCCCCCAGCCCTCTCCTGTTTGCCTCGCACACTGGTTCCAGC
CTGCAGGGGTCTTCCTCTAAGCTCAGTGCCCTCCAGCCCAGCCTCACGGCCCAAACTGCCCCTCCACAGC
CCCTCGAGCTGGAGCATCCCACCAGAGGGAAGCTGGGGTCCTCTCCCGACAACCCTTCCTCTGCCCTGGG
GCTTGCACGTCTGCAGAGCAGGGAGCACAAACCTGCTCTCTCAGCAGCCACTTGGCAAGGGCTGGTTGTG
GATCCCAGCCCTCACCCTCTCCTGGCCTTTCCTCTGCTCTCCTCTGCTCAAGTCCACTTCTAGTAATGAA
CTAGTCCGTAACTTGAAAGTATTTCGATTTCTTGGCTTTATATATCTTGTGGAAAGGACGAGGATGAGCG
ACACTTCTAACAGCCACGCGTTAAGTCGACAATCAACCTCTGGATTACAAAATTTGTGAAAGATTGACTG
GTATTCTTAACTATGTTGCTCCTTTTACGCTATGTGGATACGCTGCTTTAATGCCTTTGTATCATGCTAT
TGCTTCCCGTATGGCTTTCATTTTCTCCTCCTTGTATAAATCCTGGTTGCTGTCTCTTTATGAGGAGTTG
TGGCCCGTTGTCAGGCAACGTGGCGTGGTGTGCACTGTGTTTGCTGACGCAACCCCCACTGGTTGGGGCA
TTGCCACCACCTGTCAGCTCCTTTCCGGGACTTTCGCTTTCCCCCTCCCTATTGCCACGGCGGAACTCAT
CGCCGCCTGCCTTGCCCGCTGCTGGACAGGGGCTCGGCTGTTGGGCACTGACAATTCCGTGGTGTTGTCG
GGGAAATCATCGTCCTTTCCTTGGCTGCTCGCCTGTGTTGCCACCTGGATTCTGCGCGGGACGTCCTTCT
GCTACGTCCCTTCGGCCCTCAATCCAGCGGACCTTCCTTCCCGCGGCCTGCTGCCGGCTCTGCGGCCTCT
TCCGCGTCTTCGCCTTCGCCCTCAGACGAGTCGGATCTCCCTTTGGGCCGCCTCCCCGCGTCGACTTTAA
GACCAATGACTTACAAGGCAGCTGTAGATCTTAGCCACTTTTTAAAAGAAAAGGGGGGACTGGAAGGGCT
AATTCACTCCCAACGAAGACAAGATCTGCTTTTTGCTTGTACTGGGTCTCTCTGGTTAGACCAGATCTGA
GCCTGGGAGCTCTCTGGCTAACTAGGGAACCCACTGCTTAAGCCTCAATAAAGCTTGCCTTGAGTGCTTC
AAGTAGTGTGTGCCCGTCTGTTGTGTGACTCTGGTAACTAGAGATCCCTCAGACCCTTTTAGTCAGTGTG
GAAAATCTCTAGCAGTACGTATAGTAGTTCATGTCATCTTATTATTCAGTATTTATAACTTGCAAAGAAA
TGAATATCAGAGAGTGAGAGGAACTTGTTTATTGCAGCTTATAATGGTTACAAATAAAGCAATAGCATCA
CAAATTTCACAAATAAAGCATTTTTTTCACTGCATTCTAGTTGTGGTTTGTCCAAACTCATCAATGTATC
TTATCATGTCTGGCTCTAGCTATCCCGCCCCTAACTCCGCCCATCCCGCCCCTAACTCCGCCCAGTTCCG
CCCATTCTCCGCCCCATGGCTGACTAATTTTTTTTATTTATGCAGAGGCCGAGGCCGCCTCGGCCTCTGA
GCTATTCCAGAAGTAGTGAGGAGGCTTTTTTGGAGGCCTAGGGACGTACCCAATTCGCCCTATAGTGAGT
CGTATTACGCGCGCTCACTGGCCGTCGTTTTACAACGTCGTGACTGGGAAAACCCTGGCGTTACCCAACT
TAATCGCCTTGCAGCACATCCCCCTTTCGCCAGCTGGCGTAATAGCGAAGAGGCCCGCACCGATCGCCCT
TCCCAACAGTTGCGCAGCCTGAATGGCGAATGGG
[124 nt withheld, positions 6475-6598]
C
[91 nt withheld, positions 6600-6690]
A
[49 nt withheld, positions 6692-6740]
CCTTTGACGTTGGAGTCCACGTTCTTT
[37 nt withheld, positions 6768-6804]
ACCCTATCTCGGTCTATTCTTTTGATTTATAAGGGATTTTGCCGATTTCGGCCTATTGGTTAAAAAATGA
GCTGATTTAACAAAAATTTAACGCGAATTTTAACAAAATATTAACGCTTACAATTTAGGTGGCACTTTTC
GGGGAAATGTGCGCGGAACCCCTATTTGTTTATTTTTCTAAATACATTCAAATATGTATCCGCTCATGAG
ACAATAACCCTGATAAATGCTTCAATAATATTGAAAAAGGAAGAGTATGAGTATTCAACATTTCCGTGTC
GCCCTTATTCCCTTTTTTGCGGCATTTTGCCTTCCTGTTTTTGCTCACCCAGAAACGCTGGTGAAAGTAA
AAGATGCTGAAGATCAGTTGGGTGCACGAGTGGGTTACATCGAACTGGATCTCAACAGCGGTAAGATCCT
TGAGAGTTTTCGCCCCGAAGAACGTTTTCCAATGATGAGCACTTTTAAAGTTCTGCTATGTGGCGCGGTA
TTATCCCGTATTGACGCCGGGCAAGAGCAACTCGGTCGCCGCATACACTATTCTCAGAATGACTTGGTTG
AGTACTCACCAGTCACAGAAAAGCATCTTACGGATGGCATGACAGTAAGAGAATTATGCAGTGCTGCCAT
AACCATGAGTGATAACACTGCGGCCAACTTACTTCTGACAACGATCGGAGGACCGAAGGAGCTAACCGCT
TTTTTGCACAACATGGGGGATCATGTAACTCGCCTTGATCGTTGGGAACCGGAGCTGAATGAAGCCATAC
CAAACGACGAGCGTGACACCACGATGCCTGTAGCAATGGCAACAACGTTGCGCAAACTATTAACTGGCGA
ACTACTTACTCTAGCTTCCCGGCAACAATTAATAGACTGGATGGAGGCGGATAAAGTTGCAGGACCACTT
CTGCGCTCGGCCCTTCCGGCTGGCTGGTTTATTGCTGATAAATCTGGAGCCGGTGAGCGTGGGTCTCGCG
GTATCATTGCAGCACTGGGGCCAGATGGTAAGCCCTCCCGTATCGTAGTTATCTACACGACGGGGAGTCA
GGCAACTATGGATGAACGAAATAGACAGATCGCTGAGATAGGTGCCTCACTGATTAAGCATTGGTAACTG
TCAGACCAAGTTTACTCATATATACTTTAGATTGATTTAAAACTTCATTTTTAATTTAAAAGGATCTAGG
TGAAGATCCTTTTTGATAATCTCATGACCAAAATCCCTTAACGTGAGTTTTCGTTCCACTGAGCGTCAGA
CCCCGTAGAAAAGATCAAAGGATCTTCTTGAGATCCTTTTTTTCTGCGCGTAATCTGCTGCTTGCAAACA
AAAAAACCACCGCTACCAGCGGTGGTTTGTTTGCCGGATCAAGAGCTACCAACTCTTTTTCCGAAGGTAA
CTGGCTTCAGCAGAGCGCAGATACCAAATACTGTTCTTCTAGTGTAGCCGTAGTTAGGCCACCACTTCAA
GAACTCTGTAGCACCGCCTACATACCTCGCTCTGCTAATCCTGTTACCAGTGGCTGCTGCCAGTGGCGAT
AAGTCGTGTCTTACCGGGTTGGACTCAAGACGATAGTTACCGGATAAGGCGCAGCGGTCGGGCTGAACGG
GGGGTTCGTGCACACAGCCCAGCTTGGAGCGAACGACCTACACCGAACTGAGATACCTACAGCGTGAGCT
ATGAGAAAGCGCCACGCTTCCCGAAGGGAGAAAGGCGGACAGGTATCCGGTAAGCGGCAGGGTCGGAACA
GGAGAGCGCACGAGGGAGCTTCCAGGGGGAAACGCCTGGTATCTTTATAGTCCTGTCGGGTTTCGCCACC
TCTGACTTGAGCGTCGATTTTTGTGATGCTCGTCAGGGGGGCGGAGCCTATGGAAAAACGCCAGCAACGC
GGCCTTTTTACGGTTCCTGGCCTTTTGCTGGCCTTTTGCTCACATGTTCTTTCCTGCGTTATCCCCTGAT
TCTGTGGATAACCGTATTACCGCCTTTGAGTGAGCTGATACCGCTCGCCGCAGCCGAACGACCGAGCGCA
GCGAGTCAGTGAGCGAGGAAGCGGAAGAGCGCCCAATACGCAAACCGCCTCTCCCCGCGCGTTGGCCGAT
TCATTAATGCAGCTGGCACGACAGGTTTCCCGACTGGAAAGCGGGCAGTGAGCGCAACGCAATTAATGTG
AGTTAGCTCACTCATTAGGCACCCCAGGCTTTACACTTTATGCTTCCGGCTCGTATGTTGTGTGGAATTG
TGAGCGGATAACAATTTCACACAGGAAACAGCTATGACCATGATTACGCCAAGCGCGCAATTAACCCTCA
CTAA
Features (pLannotate 1.2.2; 31 found; start..end, strand, type, name):
     31..257     +  promoter       RSV promoter: Rous sarcoma virus enhancer/promoter
    258..438     +  LTR            5' LTR (truncated): truncated 5' long terminal repeat (LTR) from HIV-1
    485..610     +  misc_feature   HIV-1 Ψ: packaging signal of human immunodeficiency virus type 1
    594..957     +  CDS            HIV-1 gag (fragment): gag protein from human immunodeficiency virus 1; gag
   1103..1336    +  misc_feature   RRE: The Rev response element (RRE) of HIV-1 allows for Rev-dependent mRNA export from the nucleus to the cytoplasm.
   1713..1739    +  CDS            Rev (fragment): human immunodeficiency virus 1 (HIV-1) Rev protein; rev; enhances nuclear export of unspliced and incompletely spliced viral mRNAs
   1746..1769    +  promoter       SV40 promoter (fragment): SV40 early promoter
   1770..1841    +  promoter       SV40 promoter (fragment): SV40 enhancer and early promoter
   1865..2000    +  rep_origin     SV40 ori: SV40 origin of replication
   2046..2642    +  CDS            PuroR (fragment): puromycin N-acetyltransferase; pac from Streptomyces; confers resistance to puromycin
   2691..2808    +  misc_feature   cPPT/CTS: central polypurine tract and central termination sequence of HIV-1
   2873..2939    +  CDS            small t antigen (fragment): SV40 (simian virus 40) small t antigen
   2946..4124    +  promoter       EF-1α promoter: strong constitutive promoter for human elongation factor EF-1α
   4207..4890    +  CDS            BATF2 (fragment): BATF2_HUMAN - Experimental evidence at protein level: Swiss-Prot protein existence level 1. AP-1 family transcription factor that controls the differentiation of lineage-specific cells in the immune system. Following infection, participates in the differentiation of CD8(+) thymic conventional dendritic cells in the immune system. Acts via the formation of a heterodimer with JUN family proteins that recognizes and binds DNA sequence 5'-TGA[CG]TCA-3' and regulates expression of target genes (By similarity). Selectively suppresses CCN1 transcription and hence blocks the downstream cell proliferat
   4906..4959    +  promoter       U6 promoter (fragment): RNA polymerase III promoter for human U6 snRNA
   5001..5589    +  misc_feature   WPRE: woodchuck hepatitis virus posttranscriptional regulatory element
   5640..5659    +  misc_feature   cPPT/CTS (fragment): central polypurine tract and central termination sequence of HIV-1
   5661..5894    +  LTR            3' LTR (ΔU3): self-inactivating 3' long terminal repeat (LTR) from HIV-1
   5972..6093    +  polyA_signal   SV40 poly(A) signal: SV40 polyadenylation signal
   6133..6268    +  rep_origin     SV40 ori: SV40 origin of replication
   6289..6307    -  promoter       T7 promoter: promoter for bacteriophage T7 RNA polymerase
   6315..6470    +  CDS            lacZα (fragment): LacZα fragment of β-galactosidase; lacZ fragment
   6475..6903    +  rep_origin     f1 ori (sequence partly withheld): f1 bacteriophage origin of replication; arrow indicates direction of (+) strand synthesis
   6956..7060    +  promoter       AmpR promoter: bla
   7061..7921    +  CDS            AmpR: β-lactamase; bla; confers resistance to ampicillin, carbenicillin, and related antibiotics
   8092..8680    +  rep_origin     ori: high-copy-number ColE1/pMB1/pBR322/pUC origin of replication
   8863..8955    +  CDS            lacI (fragment): lac repressor; lacI; The lac repressor binds to the lac operator to inhibit transcription in E. coli. This inhibition can be relieved by adding lactose or isopropyl-β-D-thiogalactopyranoside (IPTG).
   8968..8989    +  protein_bind   CAP binding site: CAP binding activates transcription in the presence of cAMP. E. coli catabolite activator protein
   9004..9034    +  promoter       lac promoter: promoter for the E. coli lac operon
   9042..9058    +  protein_bind   lac operator: The lac repressor binds to the lac operator to inhibit transcription in E. coli. This inhibition can be relieved by adding lactose or isopropyl-β-D-thiogalactopyranoside (IPTG). lac repressor encoded by lacI
   9103..3       +  promoter       T3 promoter (across the origin): promoter for bacteriophage T3 RNA polymerase
