[The description below was written by a language model from this plasmid's Addgene catalogue record and pLannotate feature annotations shown in this document.]
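Description:
TFORF0699 is a third-generation-style, self-inactivating lentiviral expression plasmid built on the pLX_TRC317 backbone, carrying the human transcription factor BATF2 (also known as SARI) as one member of a barcoded transcription factor ORF collection. In bacteria it is maintained through a high-copy ColE1/pUC-type origin and selected with ampicillin via the β-lactamase gene. An f1 origin and remnants of a lac/lacZα cloning region with T7 and T3 promoters are also present in the backbone. The depositor notes a risk of plasmid recombination, as is common for LTR-containing plasmids.

The viral genome is transcribed from an RSV promoter fused to a truncated HIV-1 5' LTR. It contains the Ψ packaging signal with a gag fragment, the Rev response element for nuclear export of the full-length RNA, a cPPT/CTS element, and a ΔU3 3' LTR that inactivates LTR-driven transcription after integration, followed by an SV40 polyadenylation signal. Within this unit, an SV40 promoter drives puromycin N-acetyltransferase for selection of transduced mammalian cells. A separate EF-1α promoter drives the synthesized BATF2 ORF, which the depositor's comments tie to a specific RefSeq/Ensembl transcript isoform. A WPRE downstream enhances transcript stability and expression. The catalogue entry states that each construct carries a unique 24-bp barcode. The feature table does not annotate it, and the short U6 promoter fragment detected between the ORF and WPRE is probably a primer-binding or flanking sequence rather than a functional promoter.

The construct is intended for overexpressing BATF2 in mammalian cells, particularly in pooled screens where the barcode identifies which transcription factor each cell received, such as directed-differentiation studies.
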