Addgene plasmid #141668: TFORF0699
Purpose: Lentiviral vector for overexpressing transcription factor ORFs with unique 24-bp barcodes. Barcodes facilitate identification of transcription factors in pooled screens.
Depositing lab: Feng Zhang. Depositing organization: Broad Institute. Publication: A transcription factor atlas of directed differentiation. Joung J, Ma S, Tay T, Geiger-Schuller KR, Kirchgatterer PC, Verdine VK, Guo B, Arias-Garcia MA, Allen WE, Singh A, Kuksenko O, Abudayyeh OO, Gootenberg JS, Fu Z, Macrae RK, Buenrostro JD, Regev A, Zhang F. Cell. 2023 Jan 5;186(1):209-229.e26. doi: 10.1016/j.cell.2022.11.026. PubMed 36608654.
Backbone
  Vector backbone: pLX_TRC317
  Backbone manufacturer: Broad Institute Genetic Perturbation Platform
  Backbone size w/o insert (bp): 8264
  Vector type: Mammalian Expression, Lentiviral
  Selectable markers: Puromycin
Growth in bacteria
  Bacterial resistance: Ampicillin, 100 μg/mL
  Growth temperature: 37°C
  Growth strain: NEB Stable
  Copy number: High Copy
Gene/Insert
  Gene/Insert name: BATF2
  Species: H. sapiens (human)
  Insert size (bp): 854
  Entrez Gene: BATF2 (a.k.a. SARI)
  Promoter: EF1a
  Cloning method: Unknown
  Sequencing primers: 5′ GGGTGGAGACTGAAGTTAGGCCAG; 3′ CACATAGCGTAAAAGGAGCAACATAG
Terms and licenses: Academic/Nonprofit Terms; Industry Terms: Not Available to Industry
Depositor comments: NM_001300807,ENST00000527716 . The transcription factor ORF portion of this plasmid was synthesized by Genewiz. Please test multiple small colonies in case of plasmid recombination. To make this collection available in a timely manner, a portion of this collection was not fully sequenced by Addgene. If an Addgene verified full plasmid sequence is not available, please contact us prior to placing an order to request the full sequence.
How to cite: TFORF0699 was a gift from Feng Zhang (Addgene plasmid # 141668 ; http://n2t.net/addgene:141668 ; RRID:Addgene_141668)
