>Addgene plasmid #141668 | TFORF0699 | depositor partial sequence | sequence record 277141 | Insert
ACCGCCACCATGGCTCCTGTGGGCAAGAGAATAGGTGGTTTGGGGGACACACGGGTTGGAGGCCCGTGCA
TATCCCAGCAGCACGAGTCTCTGGAAAAAGACAACCTCGCCCTGCGGAAGGAGATCCAGTCCCTGCAGGC
CGAGCTGGCGTGGTGGAGCCGGACCCTGCACGTGCATGAGCGCCTGTGCCCCATGGATTGTGCCTCCTGC
TCAGCTCCAGGGCTCCTGGGCTGCTGGGACCAGGCTGAGGGGCTCCTGGGCCCTGGCCCACAGGGACAAC
ATGGCTGCCGGGAGCAGCTGGAGCTGTTCCAGACCCCGGGTTCCTGTTACCCAGCTCAGCCGCTCTCTCC
AGGTCCACAGCCTCATGATTCTCCCAGCCTCCTCCAGTGCCCCCTGCCCTCACTGTCCCTTGGCCCCGCT
GTGGTTGCTGAACCTCCTGTCCAGCTGTCCCCCAGCCCTCTCCTGTTTGCCTCGCACACTGGTTCCAGCC
TGCAGGGGTCTTCCTCTAAGCTCAGTGCCCTCCAGCCCAGCCTCACGGCCCAAACTGCCCCTCCACAGCC
CCTCGAGCTGGAGCATCCCACCAGAGGGAAGCTGGGGTCCTCTCCCGACAACCCTTCCTCTGCCCTGGGG
CTTGCACGTCTGCAGAGCAGGGAGCACAAACCTGCTCTCTCAGCAGCCACTTGGCAAGGGCTGGTTGTGG
ATCCCAGCCCTCACCCTCTCCTGGCCTTTCCTCTGCTCTCCTCTGCTCAAGTCCACTTCTAGTAATGAAC
TAGTCCGTAACTTGAAAGTATTTCGATTTCTTGGCTTTATATATCTTGTGGAAAGGACGAGGATGAGCGA
CACTTCTAACAGCC
