>Addgene plasmid #141668 | TFORF0699 | depositor partial sequence | sequence record 277142 | Barcode
GGATGAGCGACACTTCTAACAGCC
